Addgene plasmid #137170: pLV-dfROX
Purpose: Lentiviral transfer vector for expression of roGFP2 and HyPer Red
Depositing lab: Shaun McCullough. Depositing organization: EPA, Center for Public Health and Environmental Assessment. Publication: Exposure Effects Beyond the Epithelial Barrier: Trans-Epithelial Induction of Oxidative Stress by Diesel Exhaust Particulates in Lung Fibroblasts in an Organotypic Human Airway Model. Faber SC, McNabb NA, Ariel P, Aungst ER, McCullough SD. Toxicol Sci. 2020 Jun 11. pii: 5856111. doi: 10.1093/toxsci/kfaa085. PubMed 32525552.
Backbone
  Vector backbone: pSDM101
  Backbone size w/o insert (bp): 11143
  Total vector size (bp): 11974
  Vector type: Lentiviral
Growth in bacteria
  Bacterial resistance: Ampicillin, 100 μg/mL
  Growth temperature: 37°C
  Growth strain: HB101
  Copy number: High Copy
Gene/Insert
  Gene/Insert name: roGFP2-2A-HyPer Red
  Species: Synthetic
  Insert size (bp): 2208
  Promoter: EF1a
  Cloning method: Restriction Enzyme; 5′ cloning site SalI (not destroyed); 3′ cloning site Sali/BsaI (not destroyed)
  Sequencing primers: 5′ pLV-Seq-F1: GTGTCGTGAGGAATTTCGAC; 3′ EGFP-C-forward: CATGGTCCTGCTGGAGTTCGTG
Resource information
  A portion of this plasmid was derived from a plasmid made by: Addgene
Terms and licenses: Academic/Nonprofit Terms; Industry Terms: Not Available to Industry
How to cite: pLV-dfROX was a gift from Shaun McCullough (Addgene plasmid # 137170 ; http://n2t.net/addgene:137170 ; RRID:Addgene_137170)
