[The description below was written by a language model from this plasmid's Addgene catalogue record and pLannotate feature annotations shown in this document.]
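Description:
pLV-dfROX is an HIV-1-based lentiviral transfer vector built on the pSDM101 backbone, about 12 kb in total. It delivers two genetically encoded redox sensors to mammalian cells from a single transcript. It is propagated in E. coli as a high-copy plasmid through a ColE1/pUC-type origin and selected with ampicillin (β-lactamase). The backbone also retains non-functional remnants of older vectors, including fragments of pBR322 elements (TcR, bom, rop). An SV40 promoter followed by gpt fragments and SV40 small t intron/poly(A) sequences lies outside the proviral region.

The viral portion runs from an HIV-1 LTR through the Ψ packaging signal, a gag fragment and the Rev response element, which together allow packaging and Rev-dependent nuclear export of the genomic RNA. Downstream, the human EF-1α promoter and a cPPT/CTS element precede the synthetic insert, roGFP2-2A-HyPer Red. The annotation tool labels the first reading frame as EGFP, which is consistent with roGFP2 being a redox-sensitive GFP derivative. The second frame is annotated as HyPerRed, a red fluorescent hydrogen peroxide indicator. The 2A peptide named in the record, which is not separately annotated, would yield the two sensors as separate proteins from one mRNA. A WPRE follows to enhance transcript expression. The 3′ LTR region is annotated as truncated and has a loxP site just upstream, an arrangement that would be copied to both ends of the provirus on integration and could permit Cre-mediated excision, although the record does not state this as a purpose.

The associated publication concerns oxidative stress induced by diesel exhaust particulates in lung fibroblasts in an organotypic human airway model. This fits use of the vector for dual-colour live-cell imaging of redox state and peroxide levels.
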