Features (pLannotate 1.2.2; 33 found; start..end, strand, type, name):
      1..1179    +  promoter       EF-1α promoter: strong constitutive promoter for human elongation factor EF-1α
   1227..1344    +  misc_feature   cPPT/CTS: central polypurine tract and central termination sequence of HIV-1
   1407..2123    +  CDS            EGFP: the original enhanced GFP (Yang et al., 1996) mammalian codon-optimized
   2187..3614    +  CDS            HyPerRed: red fluorescent genetically encoded indicator for H2O2 ()
   3618..3640    +  misc_feature   MCS (fragment): multiple cloning site
   3667..4255    +  misc_feature   WPRE: woodchuck hepatitis virus posttranscriptional regulatory element
   4274..4378    +  CDS            nef (fragment): NEF_HV1LA - Experimental evidence at protein level: Swiss-Prot protein existence level 1. Extracellular Nef protein targets CD4(+) T-lymphocytes for apoptosis by interacting with CXCR4 surface receptors. From Human immunodeficiency virus type 1 group M subtype B (isolate Lai) (HIV-1).
   4399..4432    +  protein_bind   loxP: Cre-mediated recombination occurs in the 8-bp core sequence (GCATACAT). Cre recombinase
   4452..4632    +  LTR            5' LTR (truncated): truncated 5' long terminal repeat (LTR) from HIV-1
   4657..4675    -  promoter       SP6 promoter: promoter for bacteriophage SP6 RNA polymerase
   4903..5182    +  CDS            TcR (fragment): tetracycline efflux protein; tet; confers resistance to tetracycline
   5183..5231    -  misc_feature   bom (fragment): basis of mobility region from pBR322
   5333..5368    -  CDS            rop (fragment): Rop protein, which maintains plasmids at low copy number; rop
   5463..5567    +  promoter       AmpR promoter: bla
   5568..6428    +  CDS            AmpR: β-lactamase; bla; confers resistance to ampicillin, carbenicillin, and related antibiotics
   6599..7187    +  rep_origin     ori: high-copy-number ColE1/pMB1/pBR322/pUC origin of replication
   7370..7426    +  CDS            lacI (fragment): lac repressor; lacI; The lac repressor binds to the lac operator to inhibit transcription in E. coli. This inhibition can be relieved by adding lactose or isopropyl-β-D-thiogalactopyranoside (IPTG).
   7433..7762    +  promoter       SV40 promoter: SV40 enhancer and early promoter
   7962..8081    +  CDS            gpt (fragment): XGPT_ECOLI - Also known as gpp, gxu. Experimental evidence at protein level: Swiss-Prot protein existence level 1. Purine salvage pathway enzyme that catalyzes the transfer of the ribosyl-5-phosphate group from 5-phospho-alpha-D-ribose 1- diphosphate (PRPP) to the N9 position of the 6-oxopurines guanine and xanthine to form the corresponding ribonucleotides GMP (guanosine 5'- monophosphate) and XMP (xanthosine 5'-monophosphate), with the release of PPi. To a lesser extent, also acts on hypoxanthine (PubMed:9100006, PubMed:3886014). Does not ribophosphorylate adenine (PubMed:3886014). From Esch
   8081..8416    +  CDS            gpt (fragment): XGPT_ECOLI - Also known as gpp, gxu. Experimental evidence at protein level: Swiss-Prot protein existence level 1. Purine salvage pathway enzyme that catalyzes the transfer of the ribosyl-5-phosphate group from 5-phospho-alpha-D-ribose 1- diphosphate (PRPP) to the N9 position of the 6-oxopurines guanine and xanthine to form the corresponding ribonucleotides GMP (guanosine 5'- monophosphate) and XMP (xanthosine 5'-monophosphate), with the release of PPi. To a lesser extent, also acts on hypoxanthine (PubMed:9100006, PubMed:3886014). Does not ribophosphorylate adenine (PubMed:3886014). From Esch
   8511..8816    +  CDS            frsA (fragment): FRSA_ECOLI - Also known as yafA. Experimental evidence at protein level: Swiss-Prot protein existence level 1. Catalyzes the hydrolysis of esters (PubMed:15808744). Displays esterase activity toward pNP-butyrate (PubMed:15808744). May stimulate mixed-acid fermentation by acting as a fermentation/respiration switch that down-regulates respiration and up- regulates fermentation rates (PubMed:15169777). From Escherichia coli (strain K12).
   8820..8894    +  CDS            small t antigen (fragment): SV40 (simian virus 40) small t antigen
   8896..8961    +  intron         small t intron: SV40 (simian virus 40) small t antigen intron
   9091..9111    +  CDS            SV40 NLS: nuclear localization signal of SV40 (simian virus 40) large T antigen
   9430..9513    +  CDS            large T antigen (fragment): large T antigen from SV40 (simian virus 40)
   9536..9670    +  polyA_signal   SV40 poly(A) signal: SV40 polyadenylation signal
   9837..10166   +  CDS            nef (fragment): NEF_HV1BR - Experimental evidence at protein level: Swiss-Prot protein existence level 1. Extracellular Nef protein targets CD4(+) T-lymphocytes for apoptosis by interacting with CXCR4 surface receptors (PubMed:14990729). From Human immunodeficiency virus type 1 group M subtype B (isolate BRU/LAI) (HIV-1).
  10214..10471   +  LTR            5' LTR (truncated): truncated 5' long terminal repeat (LTR) from HIV-1
  10518..10643   +  misc_feature   HIV-1 Ψ: packaging signal of human immunodeficiency virus type 1
  10627..10990   +  CDS            HIV-1 gag (fragment): gag protein from human immunodeficiency virus 1; gag
  11136..11369   +  misc_feature   RRE: The Rev response element (RRE) of HIV-1 allows for Rev-dependent mRNA export from the nucleus to the cytoplasm.
  11746..11846   +  CDS            Rev (fragment): human immunodeficiency virus 1 (HIV-1) Rev protein; rev; enhances nuclear export of unspliced and incompletely spliced viral mRNAs
  11903..11969   +  CDS            small t antigen (fragment): SV40 (simian virus 40) small t antigen
>Addgene plasmid #137170 | pLV-dfROX | addgene full sequence | sequence record 331744 | Addgene NGS Result
GGCTCCGGTGCCCGTCAGTGGGCAGAGCGCACATCGCCCACAGTCCCCGAGAAGTTGGGGGGAGGGGTCG
GCAATTGAACCGGTGCCTAGAGAAGGTGGCGCGGGGTAAACTGGGAAAGTGATGTCGTGTACTGGCTCCG
CCTTTTTCCCGAGGGTGGGGGAGAACCGTATATAAGTGCAGTAGTCGCCGTGAACGTTCTTTTTCGCAAC
GGGTTTGCCGCCAGAACACAGGTAAGTGCCGTGTGTGGTTCCCGCGGGCCTGGCCTCTTTACGGGTTATG
GCCCTTGCGTGCCTTGAATTACTTCCACCTGGCTGCAGTACGTGATTCTTGATCCCGAGCTTCGGGTTGG
AAGTGGGTGGGAGAGTTCGAGGCCTTGCGCTTAAGGAGCCCCTTCGCCTCGTGCTTGAGTTGAGGCCTGG
CCTGGGCGCTGGGGCCGCCGCGTGCGAATCTGGTGGCACCTTCGCGCCTGTCTCGCTGCTTTCGATAAGT
CTCTAGCCATTTAAAATTTTTGATGACCTGCTGCGACGCTTTTTTTCTGGCAAGATAGTCTTGTAAATGC
GGGCCAAGATCTGCACACTGGTATTTCGGTTTTTGGGGCCGCGGGCGGCGACGGGGCCCGTGCGTCCCAG
CGCACATGTTCGGCGAGGCGGGGCCTGCGAGCGCGGCCACCGAGAATCGGACGGGGGTAGTCTCAAGCTG
GCCGGCCTGCTCTGGTGCCTGGCCTCGCGCCGCCGTGTATCGCCCCGCCCTGGGCGGCAAGGCTGGCCCG
GTCGGCACCAGTTGCGTGAGCGGAAAGATGGCCGCTTCCCGGCCCTGCTGCAGGGAGCTCAAAATGGAGG
ACGCGGCGCTCGGGAGAGCGGGCGGGTGAGTCACCCACACAAAGGAAAAGGGCCTTTCCGTCCTCAGCCG
TCGCTTCATGTGACTCCACGGAGTACCGGGCGCCGTCCAGGCACCTCGATTAGTTCTCGAGCTTTTGGAG
TACGTCGTCTTTAGGTTGGGGGGAGGGGTTTTATGCGATGGAGTTTCCCCACACTGAGTGGGTGGAGACT
GAAGTTAGGCCAGCTTGGCACTTGATGTAATTCTCCTTGGAATTTGCCCTTTTTGAGTTTGGATCTTGGT
TCATTCTCAAGCCTCAGACAGTGGTTCAAAGTTTTTTTCTTCCATTTCAGGTGTCGTGAGGAATTTCGAC
ATTTAAATTTAATTAATCTCGACGGTATCGGTTAACTTTTAAAAGAAAAGGGGGGATTGGGGGGTACAGT
GCAGGGGAAAGAATAGTAGACATAATAGCAACAGACATACAAACTAAAGAATTACAAAAACAAATTACAA
AAATTCAAAATTTTATCGATCACGAGACTAGCCTCGAGGTTTAAACGCGGATCCGCGACGCGTGCTAGCC
GCCACCATGGTGAGCAAGGGCGAGGAGCTGTTCACCGGGGTGGTGCCCATCCTGGTCGAGCTGGACGGCG
ACGTAAACGGCCACAAGTTCAGCGTGTCCGGCGAGGGCGAGGGCGATGCCACCTACGGCAAGCTGACCCT
GAAGTTCATCTCCACCACCGGCAAGCTGCCCGTGCCCTGGCCCACCCTCGTGACCACCCTGACCTACGGC
GTGCAGTGCTTCAGCCGCTACCCCGACCACATGAAGCAGCACGACTTCTTCAAGTCCGCCATGCCCGAAG
GCTACGTCCAGGAGCGCACCATCTTCTTCAAGGACGACGGCAACTACAAGACCCGCGCCGAGGTGAAGTT
CGAGGGCGACACCCTGGTGAACCGCATCGAGCTGAAGGGCATCGACTTCAAGGAGGACGGCAACATCCTG
GGGCACAAGCTGGAGTACAACTACAACTGCCACAACGTCTATATCATGGCCGACAAGCAGAAGAACGGCA
TCAAGGTGAACTTCAAGATCCGCCACAACATCGAGGACGGCAGCGTGCAGCTCGCCGACCACTACCAGCA
GAACACCCCCATCGGCGACGGCCCCGTGCTGCTGCCCGACAACCACTACCTGAGCACCTGCTCCGCCCTG
AGCAAAGACCCCAACGAGAAGCGCGATCACATGGTCCTGCTGGAGTTCGTGACCGCCGCCGGGATCACTC
TCGGCATGGACGAGCTGTACAAGGGAAGCGGAGAGGGCAGAGGAAGTCTGCTAACATGCGGTGACGTCGA
GGAGAATCCTGGACCCATGGAGATGGCGAGCCAGCAGGGCGAGACGATGTCCGGACCGCTGCACATTGGT
TTGATTCCCACAGTTGGACCGTACCTGCTACCGCATATTATCCCTATGCTGCACCAGACCTTTCCAAAGC
TGGAAATGTATCTGCATGAAGCACAGACCCACCAGTTACTGGCGCAACTGGACAGCGGCAAACTCGATTG
CGTGATCCTCGCACTGGTGAAAGAGAGCGAAGCATTCATTGAAGTGCCGTTGTTTGATGAGCCAATGTTG
CTGGCTATCTATGAAGATCACCCGTGGGCGAACCGCGAATGCGTACCGATGGCCGATCTGGCAGGGGAAA
AACTGCTGATGCTGGAAGATGGTCACTGTTTGCGCGATCAGGCAATGCCCCGCACGGTTTCCGAGCGGAT
GTACCCCGAGGACGGCGCCCTGAAGAGCGAGATCAAGAAGGGGCTGAGGCTGAAGGACGGCGGCCACTAC
GCCGCCGAGGTCAAGACCACCTACAAGGCCAAGAAGCCCGTGCAGCTGCCCGGCGCCTACATCGTCGACA
TCAAGTTGGACATCGTGTCCCACAACGAGGACTACACCATCGTGGAACAGTGCGAACGCGCCGAGGGCCG
CCACTCCACCGGCGGCATGGACGAGCTGTACAAGGGAGGTACAGGCGGGAGTCTGGTGAGCAAGGGCGAG
GAGGATAACATGGCCATCATCAAGGAGTTCATGCGCTTCAAGGTGCACATGGAGGGCTCCGTGAACGGCC
ACGAGTTCGAGATCGAGGGCGAGGGCGAGGGCCGCCCCTACGAGGCCTTTCAGACCGCTAAGCTGAAGGT
GACCAAGGGTGGCCCCCTGCCCTTCGCCTGGGACATCCTGTCCCCTCAGTTCATGTACGGCTCCAAGGCC
TACATTAAGCACCCAGCCGACATCCCCGACTACTTCAAGCTGTCCTTCCCCGAGGGCTTCAGGTGGGAGC
GCGTGATGAACTTCGAGGACGGCGGCATTATTCACGTTAACCAGGACTCCTCCCTGCAGGACGGCGTATT
CATCTACAAGGTGAAGCTGCGCGGCACCAACTTCCCCCCCGACGGCCCCGTAATGCAGAAGAAGACCATG
GGCTGGGAGGCTGCCGGGGTGGGTTTCTGTTTTGAAGCCGGGGCGGATGAAGATACACACTTCCGCGCGA
CCAGCCTGGAAACTCTGCGCAACATGGTGGCGGCAGGTAGCGGGATCACTTTACTGCCAGCGCTGGCTGT
GCCGCCGGAGCGCAAACGCGATGGGGTTGTTTATCTGCCGTGCATTAAGCCGGAACCACGCCGCACTATT
GGTCTGGTTTATCGTCCTGGCTCACCGCTGCGCAGCCGCTATGAGCAGCTGGCAGAGGCCATCCGCGCAA
GAATGGATGGCCATTTCGATAAAGTTTTAAAACAGGCGGTTTAATGAGAATTCTGCAGTCGACGGTACCG
TACGTCGACCTCGAGGGAATTCCGATAATCAACCTCTGGATTACAAAATTTGTGAAAGATTGACTGGTAT
TCTTAACTATGTTGCTCCTTTTACGCTATGTGGATACGCTGCTTTAATGCCTTTGTATCATGCTATTGCT
TCCCGTATGGCTTTCATTTTCTCCTCCTTGTATAAATCCTGGTTGCTGTCTCTTTATGAGGAGTTGTGGC
CCGTTGTCAGGCAACGTGGCGTGGTGTGCACTGTGTTTGCTGACGCAACCCCCACTGGTTGGGGCATTGC
CACCACCTGTCAGCTCCTTTCCGGGACTTTCGCTTTCCCCCTCCCTATTGCCACGGCGGAACTCATCGCC
GCCTGCCTTGCCCGCTGCTGGACAGGGGCTCGGCTGTTGGGCACTGACAATTCCGTGGTGTTGTCGGGGA
AGCTGACGTCCTTTCCATGGCTGCTCGCCTGTGTTGCCACCTGGATTCTGCGCGGGACGTCCTTCTGCTA
CGTCCCTTCGGCCCTCAATCCAGCGGACCTTCCTTCCCGCGGCCTGCTGCCGGCTCTGCGGCCTCTTCCG
CGTCTTCGCCTTCGCCCTCAGACGAGTCGGATCTCCCTTTGGGCCGCCTCCCCGCATCGGGAATTCGAGC
TCGGTACCTTTAAGACCAATGACTTACAAGGCAGCTGTAGATCTTAGCCACTTTTTAAAAGAAAAGGGGG
GACTGGAAGGGCTAATTCACTCCCAACGAAGACAAGATGGGATCAATTCACCATGGGAATAACTTCGTAT
AGCATACATTATACGAAGTTATGCTGCTTTTTGCTTGTACTGGGTCTCTCTGGTTAGACCAGATCTGAGC
CTGGGAGCTCTCTGGCTAACTAGGGAACCCACTGCTTAAGCCTCAATAAAGCTTGCCTTGAGTGCTTCAA
GTAGTGTGTGCCCGTCTGTTGTGTGACTCTGGTAACTAGAGATCCCTCAGACCCTTTTAGTCAGTGTGGA
AAATCTCTAGCAGCATCTAGAATTAATTCCGTGTATTCTATAGTGTCACCTAAATCGTATGTGTATGATA
CATAAGGTTATGTATTAATTGTAGCCGCGTTCTAACGACAATATGTACAAGCCTAATTGTGTAGCATCTG
GCTTACTGAAGCAGACCCTATCATCTCTCTCGTAAACTGCCGTCAGAGTCGGTTTGGTTGGACGAACCTT
CTGAGTTTCTGGTAACGCCGTCCCGCACCCGGAAATGGTCAGCGAACCAATCAGCAGGGTCATCGCTAGC
CAGATCCTCTACGCCGGACGCATCGTGGCCGGCATCACCGGCGCCACAGGTGCGGTTGCTGGCGCCTATA
TCGCCGACATCACCGATGGGGAAGATCGGGCTCGCCACTTCGGGCTCATGAGCGCTTGTTTCGGCGTGGG
TATGGTGGCAGGCCCCGTGGCCGGGGGACTGTTGGGCGCCATCTCCTTGCATGCACCATTCCTTGCGGCG
GCGGTGCTCAACGGCCTCAACCTACTACTGGGCTGCTTCCTAATGCAGGAGTCGCATAAGGGAGAGCGTC
GAATGGTGCACTCTCAGTACAATCTGCTCTGATGCCGCATAGTTAAGCCAGCCCCGACACCCGCCAACAC
CCGCTGACGCGCCCTGACGGGCTTGTCTGCTCCCGGCATCCGCTTACAGACAAGCTGTGACCGTCTCCGG
GAGCTGCATGTGTCAGAGGTTTTCACCGTCATCACCGAAACGCGCGAGACGAAAGGGCCTCGTGATACGC
CTATTTTTATAGGTTAATGTCATGATAATAATGGTTTCTTAGACGTCAGGTGGCACTTTTCGGGGAAATG
TGCGCGGAACCCCTATTTGTTTATTTTTCTAAATACATTCAAATATGTATCCGCTCATGAGACAATAACC
CTGATAAATGCTTCAATAATATTGAAAAAGGAAGAGTATGAGTATTCAACATTTCCGTGTCGCCCTTATT
CCCTTTTTTGCGGCATTTTGCCTTCCTGTTTTTGCTCACCCAGAAACGCTGGTGAAAGTAAAAGATGCTG
AAGATCAGTTGGGTGCACGAGTGGGTTACATCGAACTGGATCTCAACAGCGGTAAGATCCTTGAGAGTTT
TCGCCCCGAAGAACGTTTTCCAATGATGAGCACTTTTAAAGTTCTGCTATGTGGCGCGGTATTATCCCGT
ATTGACGCCGGGCAAGAGCAACTCGGTCGCCGCATACACTATTCTCAGAATGACTTGGTTGAGTACTCAC
CAGTCACAGAAAAGCATCTTACGGATGGCATGACAGTAAGAGAATTATGCAGTGCTGCCATAACCATGAG
TGATAACACTGCGGCCAACTTACTTCTGACAACGATCGGAGGACCGAAGGAGCTAACCGCTTTTTTGCAC
AACATGGGGGATCATGTAACTCGCCTTGATCGTTGGGAACCGGAGCTGAATGAAGCCATACCAAACGACG
AGCGTGACACCACGATGCCTGTAGCAATGGCAACAACGTTGCGCAAACTATTAACTGGCGAACTACTTAC
TCTAGCTTCCCGGCAACAATTAATAGACTGGATGGAGGCGGATAAAGTTGCAGGACCACTTCTGCGCTCG
GCCCTTCCGGCTGGCTGGTTTATTGCTGATAAATCTGGAGCCGGTGAGCGTGGGTCTCGCGGTATCATTG
CAGCACTGGGGCCAGATGGTAAGCCCTCCCGTATCGTAGTTATCTACACGACGGGGAGTCAGGCAACTAT
GGATGAACGAAATAGACAGATCGCTGAGATAGGTGCCTCACTGATTAAGCATTGGTAACTGTCAGACCAA
GTTTACTCATATATACTTTAGATTGATTTAAAACTTCATTTTTAATTTAAAAGGATCTAGGTGAAGATCC
TTTTTGATAATCTCATGACCAAAATCCCTTAACGTGAGTTTTCGTTCCACTGAGCGTCAGACCCCGTAGA
AAAGATCAAAGGATCTTCTTGAGATCCTTTTTTTCTGCGCGTAATCTGCTGCTTGCAAACAAAAAAACCA
CCGCTACCAGCGGTGGTTTGTTTGCCGGATCAAGAGCTACCAACTCTTTTTCCGAAGGTAACTGGCTTCA
GCAGAGCGCAGATACCAAATACTGTTCTTCTAGTGTAGCCGTAGTTAGGCCACCACTTCAAGAACTCTGT
AGCACCGCCTACATACCTCGCTCTGCTAATCCTGTTACCAGTGGCTGCTGCCAGTGGCGATAAGTCGTGT
CTTACCGGGTTGGACTCAAGACGATAGTTACCGGATAAGGCGCAGCGGTCGGGCTGAACGGGGGGTTCGT
GCACACAGCCCAGCTTGGAGCGAACGACCTACACCGAACTGAGATACCTACAGCGTGAGCTATGAGAAAG
CGCCACGCTTCCCGAAGGGAGAAAGGCGGACAGGTATCCGGTAAGCGGCAGGGTCGGAACAGGAGAGCGC
ACGAGGGAGCTTCCAGGGGGAAACGCCTGGTATCTTTATAGTCCTGTCGGGTTTCGCCACCTCTGACTTG
AGCGTCGATTTTTGTGATGCTCGTCAGGGGGGCGGAGCCTATGGAAAAACGCCAGCAACGCGGCCTTTTT
ACGGTTCCTGGCCTTTTGCTGGCCTTTTGCTCACATGTTCTTTCCTGCGTTATCCCCTGATTCTGTGGAT
AACCGTATTACCGCCTTTGAGTGAGCTGATACCGCTCGCCGCAGCCGAACGACCGAGCGCAGCGAGTCAG
TGAGCGAGGAAGCGGAAGAGCGCCCAATACGCAAACCGCCTCTCCCCGCGCGTTGGCCGATTCATTAATG
CAGCTGTGGAATGTGTGTCAGTTAGGGTGTGGAAAGTCCCCAGGCTCCCCAGCAGGCAGAAGTATGCAAA
GCATGCATCTCAATTAGTCAGCAACCAGGTGTGGAAAGTCCCCAGGCTCCCCAGCAGGCAGAAGTATGCA
AAGCATGCATCTCAATTAGTCAGCAACCATAGTCCCGCCCCTAACTCCGCCCATCCCGCCCCTAACTCCG
CCCAGTTCCGCCCATTCTCCGCCCCATGGCTGACTAATTTTTTTTATTTATGCAGAGGCCGAGGCCGCCT
CGGCCTCTGAGCTATTCCAGAAGTAGTGAGGAGGCTTTTTTGGAGGCCTAGGCTTTTGCAAAAAGCTTGG
ACACAAGACAGGCTTGCGAGATATGTTTGAGAATACCACTTTATCCCGCGTCAGGGAGAGGCAGTGCGTA
AAAAGACGCGGACTCATGTGAAATACTGGTTTTTAGTGCGCCAGATCTCTATAATCTCGCGCAACCTATT
TTCCCCTCGAACACTTTTTAAGCCGTAGATAAACAGGCTGGGACACTTCACATGAGCGAAAAATACATCG
TCACCTGGGACATGTTGCAGATCCATGCACGTAAACTCGCAAGCCGACTGATGCCTTCTGAACAATGGAA
AGGCATTATTGCCGTAAGCCGTGGCGGTCTGTACCGGGTGCGTTACTGGCGCGTGAACTGGGTATTCGTC
ATGTCGATACCGTTTGTATTTCCAGCTACGATCACGACAACCAGCGCGAGCTTAAAGTGCTGAAACGCGC
AGAAGGCGATGGCGAAGGCTTCATCGTTATTGATGACCTGGTGGATACCGGTGGTACTGCGGTTGCGATT
CGTGAAATGTATCCAAAAGCGCACTTTGTCACCATCTTCGCAAAACCGGCTGGTCGTCCGCTGGTTGATG
ACTATGTTGTTGATATCCCGCAAGATACCTGGATTGAACAGCCGTGGGATATGGGCGTCGTATTCGTCCC
GCCAATCTCCGGTCGCTAATCTTTTCAACGCCTGGCACTGCCGGGCGTTGTTCTTTTTAACTTCAGGCGG
GTTACAATAGTTTCCAGTAAGTATTCTGGAGGCTGCATCCATGACACAGGCAAACCTGAGCGAAACCCTG
TTCAAACCCCGCTTTAAACATCCTGAAACCTCGACGCTAGTCCGCCGCTTTAATCACGGCGCACAACCGC
CTGTGCAGTCGGCCCTTGATGGTAAAACCATCCCTCACTGGTATCGCATGATTAACCGTCTGATGTGGAT
CTGGCGCGGCATTGACCCACGCGAAATCCTCGACGTCCAGGCACGTATTGTGATGAGCGATGCCGAACGT
ACCGACGATGATTTATACGATACGGTGATTGGCTACCGTGGCGGCAACTGGATTTATGAGTGGGCCCCGG
ATCTTTGTGAAGGAACCTTACTTCTGTGGTGTGACATAATTGGACAAACTACCTACAGAGATTTAAAGCT
CTAAGGTAAATATAAAATTTTTAAGTGTATAATGTGTTAAACTACTGATTCTAATTGTTTGTGTATTTTA
GATTCCAACCTATGGAACTGATGAATGGGAGCAGTGGTGGAATGCCTTTAATGAGGAAAACCTGTTTTGC
TCAGAAGAAATGCCATCTAGTGATGATGAGGCTACTGCTGACTCTCAACATTCTACTCCTCCAAAAAAGA
AGAGAAAGGTAGAAGACCCCAAGGACTTTCCTTCAGAATTGCTAAGTTTTTTGAGTCATGCTGTGTTTAG
TAATAGAACTCTTGCTTGCTTTGCTATTTACACCACAAAGGAAAAAGCTGCACTGCTATACAAGAAAATT
ATGGAAAAATATTCTGTAACCTTTATAAGTAGGCATAACAGTTATAATCATAACATACTGTTTTTTCTTA
CTCCACACAGGCATAGAGTGTCTGCTATTAATAACTATGCTCAAAAATTGTGTACCTTTAGCTTTTTAAT
TTGTAAAGGGGTTAATAAGGAATATTTGATGTATAGTGCCTTGACTAGAGATCATAATCAGCCATACCAC
ATTTGTAGAGGTTTTACTTGCTTTAAAAAACCTCCCACACCTCCCCCTGAACCTGAAACATAAAATGAAT
GCAATTGTTGTTGTTAACTTGTTTATTGCAGCTTATAATGGTTACAAATAAAGCAATAGCATCACAAATT
TCACAAATAAAGCATTTTTTTCACTGCATTCTAGTTGTGGTTTGTCCAAACTCATCAATGTATCTTATCA
TGTCTGGATCAACTGGATAACTCAAGCTAACCAAAATCATCCCAAACTTCCCACCCCATACCCTATTACC
ACTGCCAATTACCTGTGGTTTCATTTACTCTAAACCTGTGATTCCTCTGAATTATTTTCATTTTAAAGAA
ATTGTATTTGTTAAATATGTACTACAAACTTAGTAGTTGGAAGGGCTAATTCACTCCCAAAGAAGACAAG
ATATCCTTGATCTGTGGATCTACCACACACAAGGCTACTTCCCTGATTAGCAGAACTACACACCAGGGCC
AGGGGTCAGATATCCACTGACCTTTGGATGGTGCTACAAGCTAGTACCAGTTGAGCCAGATAAGGTAGAA
GAGGCCAATAAAGGAGAGAACACCAGCTTGTTACACCCTGTGAGCCTGCATGGGATGGATGACCCGGAGA
GAGAAGTGTTAGAGTGGAGGTTTGACAGCCGCCTAGCATTTCATCACGTGGCCCGAGAGCTGCATCCGGA
GTACTTCAAGAACTGCTGATATCGAGCTTGCTACAAGGGACTTTCCGCTGGGGACTTTCCAGGGAGGCGT
GGCCTGGGCGGGACTGGGGAGTGGCGAGCCCTCAGATCCTGCATATAAGCAGCTGCTTTTTGCCTGTACT
GGGTCTCTCTGGTTAGACCAGATCTGAGCCTGGGAGCTCTCTGGCTAACTAGGGAACCCACTGCTTAAGC
CTCAATAAAGCTTGCCTTGAGTGCTTCAAGTAGTGTGTGCCCGTCTGTTGTGTGACTCTGGTAACTAGAG
ATCCCTCAGACCCTTTTAGTCAGTGTGGAAAATCTCTAGCAGTGGCGCCCGAACAGGGACTTGAAAGCGA
AAGGGAAACCAGAGGAGCTCTCTCGACGCAGGACTCGGCTTGCTGAAGCGCGCACGGCAAGAGGCGAGGG
GCGGCGACTGGTGAGTACGCCAAAAATTTTGACTAGCGGAGGCTAGAAGGAGAGAGATGGGTGCGAGAGC
GTCAGTATTAAGCGGGGGAGAATTAGATCGCGATGGGAAAAAATTCGGTTAAGGCCAGGGGGAAAGAAAA
AATATAAATTAAAACATATAGTATGGGCAAGCAGGGAGCTAGAACGATTCGCAGTTAATCCTGGCCTGTT
AGAAACATCAGAAGGCTGTAGACAAATACTGGGACAGCTACAACCATCCCTTCAGACAGGATCAGAAGAA
CTTAGATCATTATATAATACAGTAGCAACCCTCTATTGTGTGCATCAAAGGATAGAGATAAAAGACACCA
AGGAAGCTTTAGACAAGATAGAGGAAGAGCAAAACAAAAGTAAGACCACCGCACAGCAAGCGGCCGCTGA
TCTTCAGACCTGGAGGAGGAGATATGAGGGACAATTGGAGAAGTGAATTATATAAATATAAAGTAGTAAA
AATTGAACCATTAGGAGTAGCACCCACCAAGGCAAAGAGAAGAGTGGTGCAGAGAGAAAAAAGAGCAGTG
GGAATAGGAGCTTTGTTCCTTGGGTTCTTGGGAGCAGCAGGAAGCACTATGGGCGCAGCGTCAATGACGC
TGACGGTACAGGCCAGACAATTATTGTCTGGTATAGTGCAGCAGCAGAACAATTTGCTGAGGGCTATTGA
GGCGCAACAGCATCTGTTGCAACTCACAGTCTGGGGCATCAAGCAGCTCCAGGCAAGAATCCTGGCTGTG
GAAAGATACCTAAAGGATCAACAGCTCCTGGGGATTTGGGGTTGCTCTGGAAAACTCATTTGCACCACTG
CTGTGCCTTGGAATGCTAGTTGGAGTAATAAATCTCTGGAACAGATTTGGAATCACACGACCTGGATGGA
GTGGGACAGAGAAATTAACAATTACACAAGCTTAATACACTCCTTAATTGAAGAATCGCAAAACCAGCAA
GAAAAGAATGAACAAGAATTATTGGAATTAGATAAATGGGCAAGTTTGTGGAATTGGTTTAACATAACAA
ATTGGCTGTGGTATATAAAATTATTCATAATGATAGTAGGAGGCTTGGTAGGTTTAAGAATAGTTTTTGC
TGTACTTTCTATAGTGAATAGAGTTAGGCAGGGATATTCACCATTATCGTTTCAGACCCACCTCCCAACC
CCGAGGGGACCCGACAGGCCCGAAGGAATAGAAGAAGAAGGTGGAGAGAGAGACAGAGACAGATCCATTC
GATTAGTGAACGGATCTCGACGGTATCGATCACGAGACTAGCCTCGACCATCGATGTCGAAGCTTTGCAA
AGATGGATAAAGTTTTAAACAGAGAGGAATCTTTGCAGCTAATGGACCTTCTAGGTCTTGAAAGGAGTGG
GAATT
