>Addgene plasmid #137170 | pLV-dfROX | depositor partial sequence | sequence record 265959 | EGFP-C forward: CATGGTCCTGCTGGAGTTCGTG
NNNNNNNNNNNNNNNCTCGGCATGGNCGAGCTGTACAAGGGAAGCGGAGAGGGCAGAGGAAGTCTGCTAA
CATGCGGTGACGTCGAGGAGAATCCTGGACCCATGGAGATGGCGAGCCAGCAGGGCGAGACGATGTCCGG
ACCGCTGCACATTGGTTTGATTCCCACAGTTGGACCGTACCTGCTACCGCATATTATCCCTATGCTGCAC
CAGACCTTTCCAAAGCTGGAAATGTATCTGCATGAAGCACAGACCCACCAGTTACTGGCGCAACTGGACA
GCGGCAAACTCGATTGCGTGATCCTCGCACTGGTGAAAGAGAGCGAAGCATTCATTGAAGTGCCGTTGTT
TGATGAGCCAATGTTGCTGGCTATCTATGAAGATCACCCGTGGGCGAACCGCGAATGCGTACCGATGGCC
GATCTGGCAGGGGAAAAACTGCTGATGCTGGAAGATGGTCACTGTTTGCGCGATCAGGCAATGCCCCGCA
CGGTTTCCGAGCGGATGTACCCCGAGGACGGCGCCCTGAAGAGCGAGATCAAGAAGGGGCTGAGGCTGAA
GGACGGCGGCCACTACGCCGCCGAGGTCAAGACCACCTACAAGGCCAAGAAGCCCGTGCAGCTGCCCGGC
GCCTACATCGTCGACATCAAGTTGGACATCGTGTCCCACAACGAGGACTACACCATCGTGGAACAGTGCG
AACGCGCCGAGGGCCGCCACTCCACCGGCGGCATGGACGAGCTGTACAAGGGAGGTACAGGCGGGAGTCT
GGTGAGCAAGGGCGAGGAGGATAACATGGCCATCATCAAGGAGTTCATGCGCTTCAAGGTGCACATGGAG
GGCTCCGTGAACGGCCACGAGTTCGAGATCGAGGGCGAGGGCGANGGCCGCCCCTACGAGGCCTTTCANA
CCGCTAAGCTGAAGGTGACCANGGGTGGCCCCCTGCCCTTCGCCTGGGACATCCTGTCCCCTCAGTTCAT
GTACGGCTCCAAGGCCTACATTAAGCACCCAGCCGACNTCCCCGACTACTTCAAGCTGTCCTTCCCCGAG
GGCTTCNGNNGGGAGCGCGNGATGAACTTCNNGNNGGNNNATTATTCNCNTNANCNNGNCTCCTNCCNNC
NGNNGNGTANTCATNNANNNNNANCTNNNNNNCNNNNCCCCCGANNNNCCNNNANNNNNNANACNTGGGC
NGGGNNGNNNNNNNNN
