>Addgene plasmid #137170 | pLV-dfROX | depositor partial sequence | sequence record 265960 | pLV-Seq forward: GTGTCGTGAGGAATTTCGAC
NNNNNNNNNNNNCTCGNNGGTATCGGTTACTTTTAAAGAAAAGGGGGGATTGGGGGGTACAGTGCAGGGG
AAAGAATAGTAGACATAATAGCAACAGACATACAAACTAAAGAATTACAAAAACAAATTACAAAAATTCA
AAATTTTATCGATCACGAGACTAGCCTCGAGGTTTAAACGCGGATCCGCGACGCGTGCTAGCCGCCACCA
TGGTGAGCAAGGGCGAGGAGCTGTTCACCGGGGTGGTGCCCATCCTGGTCGAGCTGGACGGCGACGTAAA
CGGCCACAAGTTCAGCGTGTCCGGCGAGGGCGAGGGCGATGCCACCTACGGCAAGCTGACCCTGAAGTTC
ATCTCCACCACCGGCAAGCTGCCCGTGCCCTGGCCCACCCTCGTGACCACCCTGACCTACGGCGTGCAGT
GCTTCAGCCGCTACCCCGACCACATGAAGCAGCACGACTTCTTCAAGTCCGCCATGCCCGAAGGCTACGT
CCAGGAGCGCACCATCTTCTTCAAGGACGACGGCAACTACAAGACCCGCGCCGAGGTGAAGTTCGAGGGC
GACACCCTGGTGAACCGCATCGAGCTGAAGGGCATCGACTTCAAGGAGGACGGCAACATCCTGGGGCACA
AGCTGGAGTACAACTACAACTGCCACAACGTCTATATCATGGCCGACAAGCAGAAGAACGGCATCAAGGT
GAACTTCAAGATCCGCCACAACATCGAGGACGGCAGCGTGCAGCTCGCCGACCACTACCAGCAGAACACC
CCCATCGGCGACGGCCCCGTGCTGCTGCCCGACAACCACTACCTGAGCACCTGCTCCGCCCTGAGCAAAG
ACCCCAACGAGAAGCGCGATCACATGGTCCTGCTGGAGTTCGTGACCGCCGCCGGGATCACTCTCGGCAT
GGACGAGCTGTACAAGGGAAGCGGAGAGGGCAGAGGAAGTCTGCTAACATGCGGTGACGTCGAGGAGAAT
CCTGGACCCATGGAGATGGCGAGCCAGCNGGCGAGACGATGTCCGGACCGCTGCACATTGGTTTGATTCC
CACAGTTGGACCGTACCTGCTACCGCATNTNTCCCTATGCTGCACCAGACNTTTCCNAAGCNGGNAANGN
ATCTGCATGANCNNNGACCCNNNNNNNNNNNNNNTNNNNGNGNNAANCTCNANNNNNNATCNNNCNNNNN
NNAANNNNANNCNAANCATNCNTNNNNNNNNNNNNNNGAANNNANNNANGNNNNNNNN
